Addgene plasmid #112344: pZNF193-donor
Purpose: CRISPR donor plasmid to tag human transcription factor ZNF193 with GFP
Depositing lab: Kevin White. Depositing organization: University of Chicago.
Backbone
  Vector backbone: pUC19
  Vector type: CRISPR
Growth in bacteria
  Bacterial resistance: Ampicillin, 100 μg/mL
  Growth temperature: 37°C
  Growth strain: DH5alpha
  Copy number: High Copy
Gene/Insert
  Gene/Insert name: ZNF193 homology arms flanking EGFP-IRES-Neo cassette
  Species: H. sapiens (human)
  Mutation: Unknown
  Entrez Gene: ZNF193 (a.k.a. PRD51, ZSCAN9)
  Cloning method: Gibson Cloning
  Sequencing primers: 5′ M13pUC-fwd; 3′ M13pUC-rev
Terms and licenses: Academic/Nonprofit Terms; Industry Terms: Not Available to Industry
Depositor comments: Cloning source: K562. Use with plasmid pZSCAN9.1.0-gDNA.
How to cite: pZNF193-donor was a gift from Kevin White (Addgene plasmid # 112344 ; http://n2t.net/addgene:112344 ; RRID:Addgene_112344)
