[The description below was written by a language model from this plasmid's Addgene catalogue record and pLannotate feature annotations shown in this document.]
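Description:
pZNF193-donor is a homology-directed repair donor plasmid built on the pUC19 backbone and used in CRISPR knock-in experiments to tag the endogenous human transcription factor ZNF193 (also called ZSCAN9 or PRD51) with GFP. It replicates in E. coli from the high-copy ColE1/pUC origin and is selected with ampicillin through the bla (AmpR) gene and its promoter. Remnants of the pUC19 lac promoter/operator, lacZα and multiple cloning site flank the insert, which was assembled by Gibson cloning.

The insert consists of ZNF193 homology arms, amplified from K562 genomic material according to the depositor, surrounding an EGFP-IRES-Neo cassette. The feature table identifies a fragment of ZSCAN9 coding sequence upstream of the cassette, consistent with a 5′ arm ending in the gene's coding region so that the tag is fused in frame at the C-terminal end, although the record does not state this explicitly. Between that arm and EGFP lie a short match to a composite TEV/His-type tag and an S-Tag, suggesting a linker with affinity or epitope tag elements. Downstream of EGFP, an EMCV IRES drives translation of the Tn5 aminoglycoside phosphotransferase (NeoR/KanR). No separate mammalian promoter is annotated, so EGFP and neomycin resistance would both depend on transcription from the targeted locus after correct integration, allowing G418 selection of edited cells. The region after NeoR is unannotated and presumably holds the 3′ homology arm. A small C9orf85 hit is probably an incidental match. The donor is meant to be used with the companion guide RNA plasmid pZSCAN9.1.0-gDNA, and the resulting GFP-tagged protein can serve for detection or pull-down of the factor.
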