Features (pLannotate 1.2.2; 18 found; start..end, strand, type, name):
      1..21      +  misc_feature   MCS (fragment): pUC18/19 multiple cloning site
     58..74      -  protein_bind   lac operator: The lac repressor binds to the lac operator to inhibit transcription in E. coli. This inhibition can be relieved by adding lactose or isopropyl-β-D-thiogalactopyranoside (IPTG). lac repressor encoded by lacI
     82..112     -  promoter       lac promoter: promoter for the E. coli lac operon
    127..148     -  protein_bind   CAP binding site: CAP binding activates transcription in the presence of cAMP. E. coli catabolite activator protein
    161..253     -  CDS            lacI (fragment): lac repressor; lacI; The lac repressor binds to the lac operator to inhibit transcription in E. coli. This inhibition can be relieved by adding lactose or isopropyl-β-D-thiogalactopyranoside (IPTG).
    436..1024    -  rep_origin     ori: high-copy-number ColE1/pMB1/pBR322/pUC origin of replication
   1195..2055    -  CDS            AmpR: β-lactamase; bla; confers resistance to ampicillin, carbenicillin, and related antibiotics
   2056..2160    -  promoter       AmpR promoter: bla
   2255..2290    +  CDS            rop (fragment): Rop protein, which maintains plasmids at low copy number; rop
   2392..2491    +  misc_feature   bom (fragment): basis of mobility region from pBR322
   2497..2654    -  CDS            lacZα (fragment): LacZα fragment of β-galactosidase; lacZ fragment
   2668..2778    -  CDS            C9orf85 (fragment): CI085_HUMAN - Experimental evidence at protein level: Swiss-Prot protein existence level 1. From Homo sapiens (Human).
   3013..3291    +  CDS            ZSCAN9 (fragment): ZSC9_HUMAN - Also known as ZNF193. Experimental evidence at protein level: Swiss-Prot protein existence level 1. May be involved in transcriptional regulation. From Homo sapiens (Human).
   3651..3671    +  CDS            capTEV™ (fragment): composite tag for in vivo biotinylation, TEV protease cleavage, and 6xHis tagging
   3685..3729    +  CDS            S-Tag: affinity and epitope tag derived from pancreatic ribonuclease A
   3820..4539    +  CDS            EGFP: the original enhanced GFP (Yang et al., 1996) mammalian codon-optimized
   4577..5162    +  misc_feature   IRES2: internal ribosome entry site (IRES) of the encephalomyocarditis virus (EMCV)
   5244..6047    +  CDS            NeoR/KanR: aminoglycoside phosphotransferase from Tn5; aph(3')-II (or nptII); confers resistance to neomycin, kanamycin, and G418 (Geneticin®)
>Addgene plasmid #112344 | pZNF193-donor | depositor full sequence | sequence record 211735 | Full Sequence
GACCTGCAGGCATGCAAGCTTGGCGTAATCATGGTCATAGCTGTTTCCTGTGTGAAATTGTTATCCGCTC
ACAATTCCACACAACATACGAGCCGGAAGCATAAAGTGTAAAGCCTGGGGTGCCTAATGAGTGAGCTAAC
TCACATTAATTGCGTTGCGCTCACTGCCCGCTTTCCAGTCGGGAAACCTGTCGTGCCAGCTGCATTAATG
AATCGGCCAACGCGCGGGGAGAGGCGGTTTGCGTATTGGGCGCTCTTCCGCTTCCTCGCTCACTGACTCG
CTGCGCTCGGTCGTTCGGCTGCGGCGAGCGGTATCAGCTCACTCAAAGGCGGTAATACGGTTATCCACAG
AATCAGGGGATAACGCAGGAAAGAACATGTGAGCAAAAGGCCAGCAAAAGGCCAGGAACCGTAAAAAGGC
CGCGTTGCTGGCGTTTTTCCATAGGCTCCGCCCCCCTGACGAGCATCACAAAAATCGACGCTCAAGTCAG
AGGTGGCGAAACCCGACAGGACTATAAAGATACCAGGCGTTTCCCCCTGGAAGCTCCCTCGTGCGCTCTC
CTGTTCCGACCCTGCCGCTTACCGGATACCTGTCCGCCTTTCTCCCTTCGGGAAGCGTGGCGCTTTCTCA
TAGCTCACGCTGTAGGTATCTCAGTTCGGTGTAGGTCGTTCGCTCCAAGCTGGGCTGTGTGCACGAACCC
CCCGTTCAGCCCGACCGCTGCGCCTTATCCGGTAACTATCGTCTTGAGTCCAACCCGGTAAGACACGACT
TATCGCCACTGGCAGCAGCCACTGGTAACAGGATTAGCAGAGCGAGGTATGTAGGCGGTGCTACAGAGTT
CTTGAAGTGGTGGCCTAACTACGGCTACACTAGAAGGACAGTATTTGGTATCTGCGCTCTGCTGAAGCCA
GTTACCTTCGGAAAAAGAGTTGGTAGCTCTTGATCCGGCAAACAAACCACCGCTGGTAGCGGTGGTTTTT
TTGTTTGCAAGCAGCAGATTACGCGCAGAAAAAAAGGATCTCAAGAAGATCCTTTGATCTTTTCTACGGG
GTCTGACGCTCAGTGGAACGAAAACTCACGTTAAGGGATTTTGGTCATGAGATTATCAAAAAGGATCTTC
ACCTAGATCCTTTTAAATTAAAAATGAAGTTTTAAATCAATCTAAAGTATATATGAGTAAACTTGGTCTG
ACAGTTACCAATGCTTAATCAGTGAGGCACCTATCTCAGCGATCTGTCTATTTCGTTCATCCATAGTTGC
CTGACTCCCCGTCGTGTAGATAACTACGATACGGGAGGGCTTACCATCTGGCCCCAGTGCTGCAATGATA
CCGCGAGACCCACGCTCACCGGCTCCAGATTTATCAGCAATAAACCAGCCAGCCGGAAGGGCCGAGCGCA
GAAGTGGTCCTGCAACTTTATCCGCCTCCATCCAGTCTATTAATTGTTGCCGGGAAGCTAGAGTAAGTAG
TTCGCCAGTTAATAGTTTGCGCAACGTTGTTGCCATTGCTACAGGCATCGTGGTGTCACGCTCGTCGTTT
GGTATGGCTTCATTCAGCTCCGGTTCCCAACGATCAAGGCGAGTTACATGATCCCCCATGTTGTGCAAAA
AAGCGGTTAGCTCCTTCGGTCCTCCGATCGTTGTCAGAAGTAAGTTGGCCGCAGTGTTATCACTCATGGT
TATGGCAGCACTGCATAATTCTCTTACTGTCATGCCATCCGTAAGATGCTTTTCTGTGACTGGTGAGTAC
TCAACCAAGTCATTCTGAGAATAGTGTATGCGGCGACCGAGTTGCTCTTGCCCGGCGTCAATACGGGATA
ATACCGCGCCACATAGCAGAACTTTAAAAGTGCTCATCATTGGAAAACGTTCTTCGGGGCGAAAACTCTC
AAGGATCTTACCGCTGTTGAGATCCAGTTCGATGTAACCCACTCGTGCACCCAACTGATCTTCAGCATCT
TTTACTTTCACCAGCGTTTCTGGGTGAGCAAAAACAGGAAGGCAAAATGCCGCAAAAAAGGGAATAAGGG
CGACACGGAAATGTTGAATACTCATACTCTTCCTTTTTCAATATTATTGAAGCATTTATCAGGGTTATTG
TCTCATGAGCGGATACATATTTGAATGTATTTAGAAAAATAAACAAATAGGGGTTCCGCGCACATTTCCC
CGAAAAGTGCCACCTGACGTCTAAGAAACCATTATTATCATGACATTAACCTATAAAAATAGGCGTATCA
CGAGGCCCTTTCGTCTCGCGCGTTTCGGTGATGACGGTGAAAACCTCTGACACATGCAGCTCCCGGAGAC
GGTCACAGCTTGTCTGTAAGCGGATGCCGGGAGCAGACAAGCCCGTCAGGGCGCGTCAGCGGGTGTTGGC
GGGTGTCGGGGCTGGCTTAACTATGCGGCATCAGAGCAGATTGTACTGAGAGTGCACCATATGCGGTGTG
AAATACCGCACAGATGCGTAAGGAGAAAATACCGCATCAGGCGCCATTCGCCATTCAGGCTGCGCAACTG
TTGGGAAGGGCGATCGGTGCGGGCCTCTTCGCTATTACGCCAGCTGGCGAAAGGGGGATGTGCTGCAAGG
CGATTAAGTTGGGTAACGCCAGGGTTTTCCCAGTCACGACGTTGTAAAACGACGGCCAGTGAATTCGAGC
TCGGTACCCCAACTACTTGGGAGACTGAGGCAGGAGAATCGCTTGAACCTGGGAAATGGAGGCTGCAGTG
AGCTGAGATCACACCATTGCACTCCAGCCTGGGCTACAGAGTGACACTCTGGCTCAAAAAACAAAACAAA
AAACAACGACTCAGGCCAAGTCTACATGGGGATGGACTGACCTGCATTATGCCAAAGAGGGCAAACGTTC
CTCCCTACGTAGGGGAAAGTGTTACCACACTAGCCCTTCTGTTTCTAGCCCACTTCCTTTTCTATGATAT
ATTTTTATAGACATAGTCACCTTCCCATAGGCTCAGGGAACAAGTGACATTTACCTAGCCTTTTTCTTTG
TTTCAGATGAAGTAACCAAGACTGAGGACAGAGAGTTGGTGCTAAGGAAAGACTGTCCTAAGATAGTGGA
ACCACATGGGAAAATGTTTAATGAGCAGACCTGGGAGGTATCACAGCAGGATCCCTCACATGGAGAAGTT
GGTGAACATAAGGATAGGATAGAGAGGCAGTGGGGAAACCTCTTAGGAGAGGGGCAACACAAATGTGATG
AATGTGGGAAGAGCTTTACTCAGAGCTCAGGTCTCATTCGACATCAAAGAATTCATACTGGAGAAAGACC
TTATGAATGTAATGAATGTGGGAAAGCCTTCAGTCGAAGTTCTGGTCTTTTTAATCACCGAGGAATCCAC
AATATACAGAAACGGTACCACTGCAAGGAGTGTGGGAAGGTCTTCAGTCAGAGTGCGGGTCTTATCCAGC
ATCAGAGAATCCACAAAGGAGAAAAGCCGTATCAGTGCAGCCAGTGCAGTAAGAGCTACAGTCGGCGTTC
ATTTCTCATTGAACATCAGAGAAGCCACACAGGGGAGCGACCTCACCAGTGCATTGAATGTGGGAAAAGC
TTTAATCGACACTGCAACCTCATTCGCCATCAGAAGATCCACACAGTGGCTGAGCTGGTCGGGATTCCAA
CTACTGCAAGCGAGAATCTTTATTTTCAGGGCGCCGCCAAATTCAAAGAAACCGCTGCTGCTAAATTCGA
ACGCCAGCACATGGACAGCGGAGGTGGAGGTTCGAGCGGTCCCTCGGGTTCGTCGAGCCTGGAAGTTCTG
TTCCAGGGGCCCCTGTCGTCGAGCGGTCCCTCGGGTTCGATGGTGAGCAAAGGCGAGGAGCTGTTCACCG
GGGTGGTGCCCATCCTGGTCGAGCTGGACGGCGACGTAAACGGCCACAAGTTCAGCGTGTCCGGCGAGGG
CGAGGGCGATGCCACCTACGGCAAGCTGACCCTGAAGTTCATCTGCACCACCGGCAAGCTGCCCGTGCCC
TGGCCCACCCTCGTGACCACCCTGACCTACGGCGTGCAGTGCTTCAGCCGCTACCCCGACCACATGAAGC
AGCACGACTTCTTCAAGTCCGCCATGCCCGAAGGCTACGTCCAGGAGCGCACCATCTTCTTCAAGGACGA
CGGCAACTACAAGACCCGCGCCGAGGTGAAGTTCGAGGGCGACACCCTGGTGAACCGCATCGAGCTGAAG
GGCATCGACTTCAAGGAGGACGGCAACATCCTGGGGCACAAGCTGGAGTACAACTACAACAGCCACAACG
TCTATATCATGGCCGACAAGCAGAAGAACGGCATCAAGGTGAACTTCAAGATCCGCCACAACATCGAGGA
CGGCAGCGTGCAGCTCGCCGACCACTACCAGCAGAACACCCCCATCGGCGACGGCCCCGTGCTGCTGCCC
GACAACCACTACCTGAGCACCCAGTCCGCCCTGAGCAAAGACCCCAACGAGAAGCGCGATCACATGGTCC
TTAAGGAGTTCGTGACCGCCGCCGGGATCACTCTCGGCATGGACGAGCTGTACAAGTAATGATCTAGAGT
CGAGTTAATTAAGAATTCCGCCCCCCCCCCTCTCCCTCCCCCCCCCTAACGTTACTGGCCGAAGCCGCTT
GGAATAAGGCCGGTGTGCGTTTGTCTATATGTTATTTTCCACCATATTGCCGTCTTTTGGCAATGTGAGG
GCCCGGAAACCTGGCCCTGTCTTCTTGACGAGCATTCCTAGGGGTCTTTCCCCTCTCGCCAAAGGAATGC
AGGGTCTGTTGAATGTCGTGAAGGAAGCAGTTCCTCTGGAAGCTTCTTGAAGACAAACAACGTCTGTAGC
GACCCTTTGCAGGCAGCGGAACCCCCCACCTGGCGACAGGTGCCTCTGCGGCCAAAAGCCACGTGTATAA
GATACACCTGCAAAGGCGGCACAACCCCAGTGCCACGTTGTGAGTTGGATAGTTGTGGAAAGAGTCAAAT
GGCTCTCCTCAAGCGTATTCAACAAGGGGCTGAAGGATGCCCAGAAGGTACCCCATTGTATGGGATCTGA
TCTGGGGCCTCGGTGCACATGCTTTACATGTGTTTAGTCGAGGTTAAAAAAACGTCTAGGCCCCCCGAAC
CACGGGGACGTGGTTTTCCTTTGAAAAACACGATGATAATATGGCCACAACCTGTTACATTGCACAAGAT
AAAAATATATCATCACGAACAGTAAAACTGTCTGCTTACATAAACAGTAATACAAGGGGTGTTATGGGAT
CGGCCATTGAACAAGATGGATTGCACGCAGGTTCTCCGGCCGCTTGGGTGGAGAGGCTATTCGGCTATGA
CTGGGCACAACAGACAATCGGCTGCTCTGATGCCGCCGTGTTCCGGCTGTCAGCGCAGGGGCGCCCGGTT
CTTTTTGTCAAGACCGACCTGTCCGGTGCCCTGAATGAACTGCAGGACGAGGCAGCGCGGCTATCGTGGC
TGGCCACGACGGGCGTTCCTTGCGCAGCTGTGCTCGACGTTGTCACTGAAGCGGGAAGGGACTGGCTGCT
ATTGGGCGAAGTGCCGGGGCAGGATCTCCTGTCATCTCACCTTGCTCCTGCCGAGAAAGTATCCATCATG
GCTGATGCAATGCGGCGGCTGCATACGCTTGATCCGGCTACCTGCCCATTCGACCACCAAGCGAAACATC
GCATCGAGCGAGCACGTACTCGGATGGAAGCCGGTCTTGTCGATCAGGATGATCTGGACGAAGAGCATCA
GGGGCTCGCGCCAGCCGAACTGTTCGCCAGGCTCAAGGCGCGCATGCCCGACGGCGAGGATCTCGTCGTG
ACCCATGGCGATGCCTGCTTGCCGAATATCATGGTGGAAAATGGCCGCTTTTCTGGATTCATCGACTGTG
GCCGGCTGGGTGTGGCGGACCGCTATCAGGACATAGCGTTGGCTACCCGTGATATTGCTGAAGAGCTTGG
CGGCGAATGGGCTGACCGCTTCCTCGTGCTTTACGGTATCGCCGCTCCCGATTCGCAGCGCATCGCCTTC
TATCGCCTTCTTGACGAGTTCTTCTGAGTCTAGGGCTTGGCTATGAGCAAGTTTTCCAGATCACCACCCA
AGTTGTGTGGGGCAGGTTGAGACTAGAAAATGCCTCTTTCTTCCTTTCTCCATGAAATGTGTTTGAAACA
AATCCTGACTTAAGGCCCAGGGACTTCCTTAAAGGAAAGTTGGGTGTTTGAAGCTACTGTTTTCTCTTTT
GTTCATTTTACCTCTTTCTTACTCTTACTAGCTGTGTCCCTCTTATTTATAATTTATTTATTTTTTTGAG
ATGGCTGCTAAACCCTTCTAATAATATAATAAATGGCACTGCCACAGCCAACATGCCTGAAAGATTTGGT
ATCTGTGTTTAACTACAAAGGATAACAGAGTTCTACTGATGGTTTATAACAATTGGGTCTTTGGTGTTCC
CTGTGACCAGGGTCTACACTATAAACACCTTTTCTACCTTACTGCTTCTCTCTGACACCTACGTGACTCT
CCCTTGGAAAGTGACCAGCATTGGCTGTGTGTTTCAGTGTCTGCAGTGTGTGTCCGCTTACTTAACCATA
GTTGGTCCTCACAACAGCCACACAGGGAAATGAGCGTTATCATTATCGCATTTTACAGATGAGGACTCCA
AGGCTTAGAAAATCCAAGCATCAGAGCCAAGGCTGAAACCCTGAACTTTTATTTTTAGTAATGCTTTAAT
TTTGGAATAATATTTGACTTACAGAAATGTTGCAGAGATGGAGTTCTCATATTCCCTTCACCTAGATTCT
CCTAATGTTAACTTGTAACATCACACCTTTTTAGTTAAACCTTGGCTTTTAACTCCAAATCTCAATTTCT
TTATGATGTCAAGCTTTGTACTGATACCAGATTTCTACATTTTAGTCACCTGGAACTCCCTTAGAGT
