Features (pLannotate 1.2.2; 18 found; start..end, strand, type, name):
      1..21      +  misc_feature   MCS (fragment): pUC18/19 multiple cloning site
     58..74      -  protein_bind   lac operator: The lac repressor binds to the lac operator to inhibit transcription in E. coli. This inhibition can be relieved by adding lactose or isopropyl-β-D-thiogalactopyranoside (IPTG). lac repressor encoded by lacI
     82..112     -  promoter       lac promoter: promoter for the E. coli lac operon
    127..148     -  protein_bind   CAP binding site: CAP binding activates transcription in the presence of cAMP. E. coli catabolite activator protein
    161..253     -  CDS            lacI (fragment): lac repressor; lacI; The lac repressor binds to the lac operator to inhibit transcription in E. coli. This inhibition can be relieved by adding lactose or isopropyl-β-D-thiogalactopyranoside (IPTG).
    436..1024    -  rep_origin     ori: high-copy-number ColE1/pMB1/pBR322/pUC origin of replication
   1195..2055    -  CDS            AmpR: β-lactamase; bla; confers resistance to ampicillin, carbenicillin, and related antibiotics
   2056..2160    -  promoter       AmpR promoter: bla
   2255..2290    +  CDS            rop (fragment): Rop protein, which maintains plasmids at low copy number; rop
   2392..2491    +  misc_feature   bom (fragment): basis of mobility region from pBR322
   2497..2654    -  CDS            lacZα (fragment): LacZα fragment of β-galactosidase; lacZ fragment
   2668..2778    -  CDS            C9orf85 (fragment): CI085_HUMAN - Experimental evidence at protein level: Swiss-Prot protein existence level 1. From Homo sapiens (Human).
   3013..3291    +  CDS            ZSCAN9 (fragment): ZSC9_HUMAN - Also known as ZNF193. Experimental evidence at protein level: Swiss-Prot protein existence level 1. May be involved in transcriptional regulation. From Homo sapiens (Human).
   3651..3671    +  CDS            capTEV™ (fragment): composite tag for in vivo biotinylation, TEV protease cleavage, and 6xHis tagging
   3685..3729    +  CDS            S-Tag: affinity and epitope tag derived from pancreatic ribonuclease A
   3820..4539    +  CDS            EGFP: the original enhanced GFP (Yang et al., 1996) mammalian codon-optimized
   4577..5162    +  misc_feature   IRES2: internal ribosome entry site (IRES) of the encephalomyocarditis virus (EMCV)
   5244..6047    +  CDS            NeoR/KanR: aminoglycoside phosphotransferase from Tn5; aph(3')-II (or nptII); confers resistance to neomycin, kanamycin, and G418 (Geneticin®)
>Addgene plasmid #112344 | pZNF193-donor | addgene full sequence | sequence record 229658 | Addgene NGS Result
GACCTGCAGGCATGCAAGCTTGGCGTAATCATGGTCATAGCTGTTTCCTGTGTGAAATTGTTATCCGCTC
ACAATTCCACACAACATACGAGCCGGAAGCATAAAGTGTAAAGCCTGGGGTGCCTAATGAGTGAGCTAAC
TCACATTAATTGCGTTGCGCTCACTGCCCGCTTTCCAGTCGGGAAACCTGTCGTGCCAGCTGCATTAATG
AATCGGCCAACGCGCGGGGAGAGGCGGTTTGCGTATTGGGCGCTCTTCCGCTTCCTCGCTCACTGACTCG
CTGCGCTCGGTCGTTCGGCTGCGGCGAGCGGTATCAGCTCACTCAAAGGCGGTAATACGGTTATCCACAG
AATCAGGGGATAACGCAGGAAAGAACATGTGAGCAAAAGGCCAGCAAAAGGCCAGGAACCGTAAAAAGGC
CGCGTTGCTGGCGTTTTTCCATAGGCTCCGCCCCCCTGACGAGCATCACAAAAATCGACGCTCAAGTCAG
AGGTGGCGAAACCCGACAGGACTATAAAGATACCAGGCGTTTCCCCCTGGAAGCTCCCTCGTGCGCTCTC
CTGTTCCGACCCTGCCGCTTACCGGATACCTGTCCGCCTTTCTCCCTTCGGGAAGCGTGGCGCTTTCTCA
TAGCTCACGCTGTAGGTATCTCAGTTCGGTGTAGGTCGTTCGCTCCAAGCTGGGCTGTGTGCACGAACCC
CCCGTTCAGCCCGACCGCTGCGCCTTATCCGGTAACTATCGTCTTGAGTCCAACCCGGTAAGACACGACT
TATCGCCACTGGCAGCAGCCACTGGTAACAGGATTAGCAGAGCGAGGTATGTAGGCGGTGCTACAGAGTT
CTTGAAGTGGTGGCCTAACTACGGCTACACTAGAAGAACAGTATTTGGTATCTGCGCTCTGCTGAAGCCA
GTTACCTTCGGAAAAAGAGTTGGTAGCTCTTGATCCGGCAAACAAACCACCGCTGGTAGCGGTGGTTTTT
TTGTTTGCAAGCAGCAGATTACGCGCAGAAAAAAAGGATCTCAAGAAGATCCTTTGATCTTTTCTACGGG
GTCTGACGCTCAGTGGAACGAAAACTCACGTTAAGGGATTTTGGTCATGAGATTATCAAAAAGGATCTTC
ACCTAGATCCTTTTAAATTAAAAATGAAGTTTTAAATCAATCTAAAGTATATATGAGTAAACTTGGTCTG
ACAGTTACCAATGCTTAATCAGTGAGGCACCTATCTCAGCGATCTGTCTATTTCGTTCATCCATAGTTGC
CTGACTCCCCGTCGTGTAGATAACTACGATACGGGAGGGCTTACCATCTGGCCCCAGTGCTGCAATGATA
CCGCGAGACCCACGCTCACCGGCTCCAGATTTATCAGCAATAAACCAGCCAGCCGGAAGGGCCGAGCGCA
GAAGTGGTCCTGCAACTTTATCCGCCTCCATCCAGTCTATTAATTGTTGCCGGGAAGCTAGAGTAAGTAG
TTCGCCAGTTAATAGTTTGCGCAACGTTGTTGCCATTGCTACAGGCATCGTGGTGTCACGCTCGTCGTTT
GGTATGGCTTCATTCAGCTCCGGTTCCCAACGATCAAGGCGAGTTACATGATCCCCCATGTTGTGCAAAA
AAGCGGTTAGCTCCTTCGGTCCTCCGATCGTTGTCAGAAGTAAGTTGGCCGCAGTGTTATCACTCATGGT
TATGGCAGCACTGCATAATTCTCTTACTGTCATGCCATCCGTAAGATGCTTTTCTGTGACTGGTGAGTAC
TCAACCAAGTCATTCTGAGAATAGTGTATGCGGCGACCGAGTTGCTCTTGCCCGGCGTCAATACGGGATA
ATACCGCGCCACATAGCAGAACTTTAAAAGTGCTCATCATTGGAAAACGTTCTTCGGGGCGAAAACTCTC
AAGGATCTTACCGCTGTTGAGATCCAGTTCGATGTAACCCACTCGTGCACCCAACTGATCTTCAGCATCT
TTTACTTTCACCAGCGTTTCTGGGTGAGCAAAAACAGGAAGGCAAAATGCCGCAAAAAAGGGAATAAGGG
CGACACGGAAATGTTGAATACTCATACTCTTCCTTTTTCAATATTATTGAAGCATTTATCAGGGTTATTG
TCTCATGAGCGGATACATATTTGAATGTATTTAGAAAAATAAACAAATAGGGGTTCCGCGCACATTTCCC
CGAAAAGTGCCACCTGACGTCTAAGAAACCATTATTATCATGACATTAACCTATAAAAATAGGCGTATCA
CGAGGCCCTTTCGTCTCGCGCGTTTCGGTGATGACGGTGAAAACCTCTGACACATGCAGCTCCCGGAGAC
GGTCACAGCTTGTCTGTAAGCGGATGCCGGGAGCAGACAAGCCCGTCAGGGCGCGTCAGCGGGTGTTGGC
GGGTGTCGGGGCTGGCTTAACTATGCGGCATCAGAGCAGATTGTACTGAGAGTGCACCATATGCGGTGTG
AAATACCGCACAGATGCGTAAGGAGAAAATACCGCATCAGGCGCCATTCGCCATTCAGGCTGCGCAACTG
TTGGGAAGGGCGATCGGTGCGGGCCTCTTCGCTATTACGCCAGCTGGCGAAAGGGGGATGTGCTGCAAGG
CGATTAAGTTGGGTAACGCCAGGGTTTTCCCAGTCACGACGTTGTAAAACGACGGCCAGTGAATTCGAGC
TCGGTACCCCAACTACTTGGGAGACTGAGGCAGGAGAATCGCTTGAACCTGGGAAATGGAGGCTGCAGTG
AGCTGAGATCACACCATTGCACTCCAGCCTGGGCTACAGAGTGACACTCTGGCTCAAAAAACAAAACAAA
AAACAACGACTCAGGCCAAGTCTACATGGGGATGGACTGACCTGCATTATGCCAAAGAGGGCAAACGTTC
CTCCCTACGTAGGGGAAAGTGTTACCACACTAGCCCTTCTGTTTCTAGCCCACTTCCTTTTCTATGATAT
ATTTTTATAGACATAGTCACCTTCCCATAGGCTCAGGGAACAAGTGACATTTACCTAGCCTTTTTCTTTG
TTTCAGATGAAGTAACCAAGACTGAGGACAGAGAGTTGGTGCTAAGGAAAGACTGTCCTAAGATAGTGGA
ACCACATGGGAAAATGTTTAATGAGCAGACCTGGGAGGTATCACAGCAGGATCCCTCACATGGAGAAGTT
GGTGAACATAAGGATAGGATAGAGAGGCAGTGGGGAAACCTCTTAGGAGAGGGGCAACACAAATGTGATG
AATGTGGGAAGAGCTTTACTCAGAGCTCAGGTCTCATTCGACATCAAAGAATTCATACTGGAGAAAGACC
TTATGAATGTAATGAATGTGGGAAAGCCTTCAGTCGAAGTTCTGGTCTTTTTAATCACCGAGGAATCCAC
AATATACAGAAACGGTACCACTGCAAGGAGTGTGGGAAGGTCTTCAGTCAGAGTGCGGGTCTTATCCAGC
ATCAGAGAATCCACAAAGGAGAAAAGCCGTATCAGTGCAGCCAGTGCAGTAAGAGCTACAGTCGGCGTTC
ATTTCTCATTGAACATCAGAGAAGCCACACAGGGGAGCGACCTCACCAGTGCATTGAATGTGGGAAAAGC
TTTAATCGACACTGCAACCTCATTCGCCATCAGAAGATCCACACAGTGGCTGAGCTGGTCGGGATTCCAA
CTACTGCAAGCGAGAATCTTTATTTTCAGGGCGCCGCCAAATTCAAAGAAACCGCTGCTGCTAAATTCGA
ACGCCAGCACATGGACAGCGGAGGTGGAGGTTCGAGCGGTCCCTCGGGTTCGTCGAGCCTGGAAGTTCTG
TTCCAGGGGCCCCTGTCGTCGAGCGGTCCCTCGGGTTCGATGGTGAGCAAAGGCGAGGAGCTGTTCACCG
GGGTGGTGCCCATCCTGGTCGAGCTGGACGGCGACGTAAACGGCCACAAGTTCAGCGTGTCCGGCGAGGG
CGAGGGCGATGCCACCTACGGCAAGCTGACCCTGAAGTTCATCTGCACCACCGGCAAGCTGCCCGTGCCC
TGGCCCACCCTCGTGACCACCCTGACCTACGGCGTGCAGTGCTTCAGCCGCTACCCCGACCACATGAAGC
AGCACGACTTCTTCAAGTCCGCCATGCCCGAAGGCTACGTCCAGGAGCGCACCATCTTCTTCAAGGACGA
CGGCAACTACAAGACCCGCGCCGAGGTGAAGTTCGAGGGCGACACCCTGGTGAACCGCATCGAGCTGAAG
GGCATCGACTTCAAGGAGGACGGCAACATCCTGGGGCACAAGCTGGAGTACAACTACAACAGCCACAACG
TCTATATCATGGCCGACAAGCAGAAGAACGGCATCAAGGTGAACTTCAAGATCCGCCACAACATCGAGGA
CGGCAGCGTGCAGCTCGCCGACCACTACCAGCAGAACACCCCCATCGGCGACGGCCCCGTGCTGCTGCCC
GACAACCACTACCTGAGCACCCAGTCCGCCCTGAGCAAAGACCCCAACGAGAAGCGCGATCACATGGTCC
TTAAGGAGTTCGTGACCGCCGCCGGGATCACTCTCGGCATGGACGAGCTGTACAAGTAATGATCTAGAGT
CGAGTTAATTAAGAATTCCGCCCCCCCCCCTCTCCCTCCCCCCCCCTAACGTTACTGGCCGAAGCCGCTT
GGAATAAGGCCGGTGTGCGTTTGTCTATATGTTATTTTCCACCATATTGCCGTCTTTTGGCAATGTGAGG
GCCCGGAAACCTGGCCCTGTCTTCTTGACGAGCATTCCTAGGGGTCTTTCCCCTCTCGCCAAAGGAATGC
AGGGTCTGTTGAATGTCGTGAAGGAAGCAGTTCCTCTGGAAGCTTCTTGAAGACAAACAACGTCTGTAGC
GACCCTTTGCAGGCAGCGGAACCCCCCACCTGGCGACAGGTGCCTCTGCGGCCAAAAGCCACGTGTATAA
GATACACCTGCAAAGGCGGCACAACCCCAGTGCCACGTTGTGAGTTGGATAGTTGTGGAAAGAGTCAAAT
GGCTCTCCTCAAGCGTATTCAACAAGGGGCTGAAGGATGCCCAGAAGGTACCCCATTGTATGGGATCTGA
TCTGGGGCCTCGGTGCACATGCTTTACATGTGTTTAGTCGAGGTTAAAAAAACGTCTAGGCCCCCCGAAC
CACGGGGACGTGGTTTTCCTTTGAAAAACACGATGATAATATGGCCACAACCTGTTACATTGCACAAGAT
AAAAATATATCATCACGAACAGTAAAACTGTCTGCTTACATAAACAGTAATACAAGGGGTGTTATGGGAT
CGGCCATTGAACAAGATGGATTGCACGCAGGTTCTCCGGCCGCTTGGGTGGAGAGGCTATTCGGCTATGA
CTGGGCACAACAGACAATCGGCTGCTCTGATGCCGCCGTGTTCCGGCTGTCAGCGCAGGGGCGCCCGGTT
CTTTTTGTCAAGACCGACCTGTCCGGTGCCCTGAATGAACTGCAGGACGAGGCAGCGCGGCTATCGTGGC
TGGCCACGACGGGCGTTCCTTGCGCAGCTGTGCTCGACGTTGTCACTGAAGCGGGAAGGGACTGGCTGCT
ATTGGGCGAAGTGCCGGGGCAGGATCTCCTGTCATCTCACCTTGCTCCTGCCGAGAAAGTATCCATCATG
GCTGATGCAATGCGGCGGCTGCATACGCTTGATCCGGCTACCTGCCCATTCGACCACCAAGCGAAACATC
GCATCGAGCGAGCACGTACTCGGATGGAAGCCGGTCTTGTCGATCAGGATGATCTGGACGAAGAGCATCA
GGGGCTCGCGCCAGCCGAACTGTTCGCCAGGCTCAAGGCGCGCATGCCCGACGGCGAGGATCTCGTCGTG
ACCCATGGCGATGCCTGCTTGCCGAATATCATGGTGGAAAATGGCCGCTTTTCTGGATTCATCGACTGTG
GCCGGCTGGGTGTGGCGGACCGCTATCAGGACATAGCGTTGGCTACCCGTGATATTGCTGAAGAGCTTGG
CGGCGAATGGGCTGACCGCTTCCTCGTGCTTTACGGTATCGCCGCTCCCGATTCGCAGCGCATCGCCTTC
TATCGCCTTCTTGACGAGTTCTTCTGAGTCTAGGGCTTGGCTATGAGCAAGTTTTCCAGATCACCACCCA
AGTTGTGTGGGGCAGGTTGAGACTAGAAAATGCCTCTTTCTTCCTTTCTCCATGAAATGTGTTTGAAACA
AATCCTGACTTAAGGCCCAGGGACTTCCTTAAAGGAAAGTTGGGTGTTTGAAGCTACTGTTTTCTCTTTT
GTTCATTTTACCTCTTTCTTACTCTTACTAGCTGTGTCCCTCTTATTTATAATTTATTTATTTTTTTGAG
ATGGCTGCTAAACCCTTCTAATAATATAATAAATGGCACTGCCACAGCCAACATGCCTGAAAGATTTGGT
ATCTGTGTTTAACTACAAAGGATAACAGAGTTCTACTGATGGTTTATAACAATTGGGTCTTTGGTGTTCC
CTGTGACCAGGGTCTACACTATAAACACCTTTTCTACCTTACTGCTTCTCTCTGACACCTACGTGACTCT
CCCTTGGAAAGTGACCAGCATTGGCTGTGTGTTTCAGTGTCTGCAGTGTGTGTCCGCTTACTTAACCATA
GTTGGTCCTCACAACAGCCACACAGGGAAATGAGCGTTATCATTATCGCATTTTACAGATGAGGACTCCA
AGGCTTAGAAAATCCAAGCATCAGAGCCAAGGCTGAAACCCTGAACTTTTATTTTTAGTAATGCTTTAAT
TTTGGAATAATATTTGACTTACAGAAATGTTGCAGAGATGGAGTTCTCATATTCCCTTCACCTAGATTCT
CCTAATGTTAACTTGTAACATCACACCTTTTTAGTTAAACCTTGGCTTTTAACTCCAAATCTCAATTTCT
TTATGATGTCAAGCTTTGTACTGATACCAGATTTCTACATTTTAGTCACCTGGAACTCCCTTAGAGT
